>Addgene plasmid #33232 | Gal-Rad51 KR | addgene partial sequence | sequence record 41430 | GAL1 5'-AATATACCTCTATACTTTAACGTC-3'
ACTAGCAGCTGTAATACGACTCACTATAGGGAATATTAAGCTTATGTCTCAAGTTCAAGAACAACATATA
TCAGAGTCACAGCTTCAGTACGGGAACGGTTCGTTGATGTCCACTGTACCAGCAGACCTTTCACAGTCAG
TCGTTGATGGAAACGGCAACGGTAGCAGCGAAGATATTGAGGCCACCAACGGCTCCGGCGATGGTGGCGG
ATTGCAGGAGCAAGCGGAAGCGCAAGGTGAAATGGAGGATGAAGCATACGATGAAGCTGCCTTAGGTTCG
TTTGTGCCAATAGAAAAACTGCAAGTGAACGGGATTACTATGGCGGATGTGAAAAAACTAAGGGAGAGTG
GGCTTCACACTGCTGAAGCGGTAGCATATGCTCCCAGAAAGGATTTATTGGAAATCAAAGGTATATCGGA
AGCTAAGGCAGATAAGTTGCTAAACGAAGCGGCAAGGCTAGTGCCTATGGGATTTGTCACGGCTGCTGAT
TTTCATATGAGAAGATCGGAGCTGATTTGTTTGACAACGGGTTCTAAGAATTTGGACACTCTTTTGGGTG
GTGGTGTGGAAACTGGTTCTATTACTGAGCTTTTCGGTGAATTCAGGACAGGTAGGTCCCAGCTATGTCA
CACTTTGGCCGTGACATGCCAAATTCCATTGGATATTGGTGGCGGTGAAGGTAAGTGTTTGTATATCGAT
ACCGAAGGTACTTTCAGGCCGGTAAGATTGGTATCCATAGCTCAGCGGTTCGGATTAGACCCGGATGATG
CTTTGAACAACGTTGCGTATGCAAGAGCCTATAACGCCGATCATCAGTTAAGACTTCTGGATGCTGCTGC
CCAAATGATGAGCGAGTC
