[The description below was written by a language model from this plasmid's Addgene catalogue record.]
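Description:
Gal-Rad51 KR is a yeast expression plasmid built on the pYES2 backbone (about 5.9 kb without insert) for galactose-inducible production of a mutant form of the Saccharomyces cerevisiae recombinase Rad51. It is a shuttle vector: in E. coli it is maintained at high copy under ampicillin selection, and in budding yeast transformants are selected through the URA3 auxotrophic marker, which complements ura3 host strains grown without uracil. No feature table accompanies the record, so other backbone elements, such as the yeast replication origin and the transcription terminator, are not documented here.

The insert is the RAD51 open reading frame (YER095W) carrying the K191R substitution, cloned between the HindIII and SphI sites downstream of the GAL1 promoter. This promoter is tightly repressed on glucose and strongly induced on galactose, so expression of the mutant protein can be switched on conditionally, which is useful when the product may be harmful to cells. Lysine 191 lies in the Walker A nucleotide-binding motif of Rad51, and the arginine substitution is generally understood to permit ATP binding while impairing hydrolysis; the record gives only the mutation, not its biochemical consequences. No epitope tag or reporter fusion is listed.

The associated publication concerns how Swi2/Snf2-related translocases prevent the accumulation of toxic Rad51 complexes during mitotic growth. This suggests the plasmid is used to overexpress the Rad51 K191R variant in yeast and examine its effects on growth, presumably in comparison with wild-type Rad51 and in strains lacking such translocases.
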