Addgene plasmid #33232: Gal-Rad51 KR
Depositing lab: Hannah Klein. Depositing organization: NYU Grossman School of Medicine. Publication: Swi2/Snf2-related translocases prevent accumulation of toxic Rad51 complexes during mitotic growth. Shah PP, Zheng X, Epshtein A, Carey JN, Bishop DK, Klein HL. Mol Cell. 2010 Sep 24;39(6):862-72. 10.1016/j.molcel.2010.08.028 PubMed 20864034.
Backbone
  Vector backbone: pYES2
  Backbone size w/o insert (bp): 5857
  Vector type: Yeast Expression
  Selectable markers: URA3
Growth in bacteria
  Bacterial resistance: Ampicillin, 100 μg/mL
  Growth temperature: 37°C
  Growth strain: DH5alpha
  Copy number: High Copy
Gene/Insert
  Gene/Insert name: Rad51
  Species: S. cerevisiae (budding yeast)
  Mutation: K191R
  Entrez Gene: RAD51 (a.k.a. YER095W, MUT5)
  Promoter: Gal1
  Cloning method: Restriction Enzyme; 5′ cloning site HindIII (unknown if destroyed); 3′ cloning site SphI (unknown if destroyed)
  Sequencing primers: 5′ Gal1_primer
Terms and licenses: Academic/Nonprofit Terms; Industry Terms: Not Available to Industry
How to cite: Gal-Rad51 KR was a gift from Hannah Klein (Addgene plasmid # 33232 ; http://n2t.net/addgene:33232 ; RRID:Addgene_33232)
